>Addgene plasmid #73530 | pX330-sgRNA_Ago2_2 | addgene partial sequence | sequence record 139769 | hU6-F 5'-GAGGGCCTATTTCCCATGATT-3'
AGATAATTGGAATTAATTTGACTGTAAACACAAAGATATTAGTACAAAATACGTGACGTAGAAAGTAATA
ATTTCTTGGGTAGTTTGCAGTTTTAAAATTATGTTTTAAAATGGACTATCATATGCTTACCGTAACTTGA
AAGTATTTCGATTTCTTGGCTTTATATATCTTGTGGAAAGGACGAAACACCGGCTAAGAACTGTTGAATG
GAGTTTTAGAGCTAGAAATAGCAAGTTAAAATAAGGCTAGTCCGTTATCAACTTGAAAAAGTGGCACCGA
GTCGGTGCTTTTTTGTTTTAGAGCTAGAAATAGCAAGTTAAAATAAGGCTAGTCCGTTTTTAGCGCGTGC
GCCAATTCTGCAGACAAATGGCTCTAGAGGTACCCGTTACATAACTTACGGTAAATGGCCCGCCTGGCTG
ACCGCCCAACGACCCCCGCCCATTGACGTCAATAGTAACGCCAATAGGGACTTTCCATTGACGTCAATGG
GTGGAGTATTTACGGTAAACTGCCCACTTGGCAGTACATCAAGTGTATCATATGCCAAGTACGCCCCCTA
TTGACGTCAATGACGGTAAATGGCCCGCCTGGCATTGTGCCCAGTACATGACCTTATGGGACTTTCCTAC
TTGGCAGTACATCTACGTATTAGTCATCGCTATTACCATGGTCGAGGTGAGCCCCACGTTCTGCTTCACT
CTCCCCATCTCCCC
