>Addgene plasmid #73530 | pX330-sgRNA_Ago2_2 | addgene partial sequence | sequence record 139770 | BGH-rev 5'-TAGAAGGCACAGTCGAGG-3'
CTTTTTCTTTTTTGCCTGGCCGGCCTTTTTCGTGGCCGCCGGCCTTTTGTCGCCTCCCAGCTGAGACAGG
TCGATCCGTGTCTCGTACAGGCCGGTGATGCTCTGGTGGATCAGGGTGGCGTCCAGCACCTCTTTGGTGC
TGGTGTACCTCTTCCGGTCGATGGTGGTGTCAAAGTACTTGAAGGCGGCAGGGGCTCCCAGATTGGTCAG
GGTAAACAGGTGGATGATATTCTCGGCCTGCTCTCTGATGGGCTTATCCCGGTGCTTGTTGTAGGCGGAC
AGCACTTTGTCCAGATTAGCGTCGGCCAGGATCACTCTCTTGGAGAACTCGCTGATCTGCTCGATGATCT
CGTCCAGGTAGTGCTTGTGCTGTTCCACAAACAGCTGTTTCTGCTCATTATCCTCGGGGGAGCCCTTCAG
CTTCTCATAGTGGCTGGCCAGGTACAGGAAGTTCACATATTTGGAGGGCAGGGCCAGTTCGTTTCCCTTC
TGCAGTTCGCCGGCAGAGGCCAGCATTCTCTTCCGGCCGTTTTCCAGCTCGAACAGGGAGTACTTAGGCA
GCTTGATGATCAGGTCCTTTTTCACTTCTTTGTAGCCCTTGGCTTCCAGAAAGTCGATGGGATTCTTCTC
GAAGCTGCTTCTTTCCATGATGGTGATCCCCAGCAGCTCTTTCACACTCTTCAGTTTCTTGGACTTGCCC
TTTTCCACTTTGGCCACCACCAGCACAGAATAGGCCACGGTGGGGCTGTCGAAGCCGCCGTACTTCTTA
