[The description below was written by a language model from this plasmid's Addgene catalogue record.]
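Description:
pX330-sgRNA_Ago2_2 is an all-in-one mammalian CRISPR/Cas9 expression plasmid built on the pX330-U6-Chimeric_BB-CBh-hSpCas9 backbone, which is about 8.5 kb without the insert. It is propagated in E. coli as a high-copy plasmid under ampicillin selection. The record lists no mammalian selection marker or reporter, and no feature table is provided, so details beyond the catalogue fields cannot be confirmed here.

The plasmid carries two expression units that together provide everything needed for targeted DNA cleavage in transfected cells. A human U6 (RNA polymerase III) promoter drives a chimeric single guide RNA. A 20-nucleotide spacer directed against the mouse Ago2 (Argonaute 2) gene has been inserted upstream of the sgRNA scaffold. The spacer was cloned as an oligonucleotide duplex into the backbone's paired BbsI sites. BbsI is a type IIS enzyme, and both sites were destroyed in the process, leaving a seamless junction between spacer and scaffold. The second unit expresses a human codon-optimized Streptococcus pyogenes Cas9. As the backbone name indicates, this unit is driven by the CBh promoter, a hybrid chicken β-actin-type promoter.

Once co-expressed, the sgRNA directs Cas9 to its Ago2 target site, where a double-strand break can be repaired to give disruptive indels. The "_2" in the name suggests it is one of a set of Ago2 guides, possibly used in combination, although the record does not say so. The associated publication studies the requirement for Argonaute 2 in extra-embryonic endoderm differentiation of mouse embryonic stem cells, consistent with use of this plasmid to generate Ago2 knockout mouse ES cell lines.
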