Addgene plasmid #73530: pX330-sgRNA_Ago2_2
Purpose: Expresses a human codon-optimized SpCas9 and sgRNA targeting Ago2
Depositing lab: Constance Ciaudo. Depositing organization: ETH Zurich (Swiss Federal Institute of Technology). Publication: Argonaute 2 Is Required for Extra-embryonic Endoderm Differentiation of Mouse Embryonic Stem Cells. Ngondo RP, Cirera-Salinas D, Yu J, Wischnewski H, Bodak M, Vandormael-Pournin S, Geiselmann A, Wettstein R, Luitz J, Cohen-Tannoudji M, Ciaudo C. Stem Cell Reports. 2018 Jan 24. pii: S2213-6711(17)30571-4. doi: 10.1016/j.stemcr.2017.12.023. PubMed 29396181.
Backbone
  Vector backbone: X330-U6-Chimeric_BB-CBh-hSpCas9
  Backbone manufacturer: Feng Zhang (Addgene plasmid # 42230)
  Backbone size w/o insert (bp): 8506
  Vector type: Mammalian Expression, CRISPR
Growth in bacteria
  Bacterial resistance: Ampicillin, 100 μg/mL
  Growth temperature: 37°C
  Growth strain: DH5alpha
  Copy number: High Copy
Gene/Insert
  Gene/Insert name: AGO2
  gRNA/shRNA sequence: GCTAAGAACTGTTGAATGGA
  Species: M. musculus (mouse)
  Insert size (bp): 20
  Promoter: hU6
  Cloning method: Restriction Enzyme; 5′ cloning site BbsI (destroyed during cloning); 3′ cloning site BbsI (destroyed during cloning)
  Sequencing primers: 5′ agggatggttggttggtggg; 3′ CCAATCCTCCCCCTTGCTGT
Terms and licenses: Academic/Nonprofit Terms; Industry Terms: Not Available to Industry
How to cite: pX330-sgRNA_Ago2_2 was a gift from Constance Ciaudo (Addgene plasmid # 73530 ; http://n2t.net/addgene:73530 ; RRID:Addgene_73530)
